>Addgene plasmid #207857 | pCMV-PE6g | addgene full sequence | sequence record 408164 | Addgene NGS Result
GAAGATCCTTTGATCTTTTCTACGGGGTCTGACACTCAGTGGAACGAAAACTCACGTTAAGGGATTTTGG
TCATGAGATTATCAAAAAGGATCTTCACCTAGATCCTTTTAAATTAAAAATGAAGTTTTAAATCAATCTA
AAGTATATATGAGTAAACTTGGTCTGACAGTTACCAATGCTTAATCAGTGAGGCACCTATCTCAGCGATC
TGTCTATTTCGTTCATCCATAGTTGCCTGACTCCCCGTCGTGTAGATAACTACGATACGGGAGGGCTTAC
CATCTGGCCCCAGTGCTGCAATGATACCGCGAGAACCACGCTCACCGGCTCCAGATTTATCAGCAATAAA
CCAGCCAGCCGGAAGGGCCGAGCGCAGAAGTGGTCCTGCAACTTTATCCGCCTCCATCCAGTCTATTAAT
TGTTGCCGGGAAGCTAGAGTAAGTAGTTCGCCAGTTAATAGTTTGCGCAACGTTGTTGCCATTGCTACAG
GCATCGTGGTGTCACGCTCGTCGTTTGGTATGGCTTCATTCAGCTCCGGTTCCCAACGATCAAGGCGAGT
TACATGATCCCCCATGTTGTGCAAAAAAGCGGTTAGCTCCTTCGGTCCTCCGATCGTTGTCAGAAGTAAG
TTGGCCGCAGTGTTATCACTCATGGTTATGGCAGCACTGCATAATTCTCTTACTGTCATGCCATCCGTAA
GATGCTTTTCTGTGACTGGTGAGTACTCAACCAAGTCATTCTGAGAATAGTGTATGCGGCGACCGAGTTG
CTCTTGCCCGGCGTCAATACGGGATAATACCGCGCCACATAGCAGAACTTTAAAAGTGCTCATCATTGGA
AAACGTTCTTCGGGGCGAAAACTCTCAAGGATCTTACCGCTGTTGAGATCCAGTTCGATGTAACCCACTC
GTGCACCCAACTGATCTTCAGCATCTTTTACTTTCACCAGCGTTTCTGGGTGAGCAAAAACAGGAAGGCA
AAATGCCGCAAAAAAGGGAATAAGGGCGACACGGAAATGTTGAATACTCATACTCTTCCTTTTTCAATAT
TATTGAAGCATTTATCAGGGTTATTGTCTCATGAGCGGATACATATTTGAATGTATTTAGAAAAATAAAC
AAATAGGGGTTCCGCGCACATTTCCCCGAAAAGTGCCACCTGACGTCGACGGATCGGGAGATCGATCTCC
CGATCCCCTAGGGTCGACTCTCAGTACAATCTGCTCTGATGCCGCATAGTTAAGCCAGTATCTGCTCCCT
GCTTGTGTGTTGGAGGTCGCTGAGTAGTGCGCGAGCAAAATTTAAGCTACAACAAGGCAAGGCTTGACCG
ACAATTGCATGAAGAATCTGCTTAGGGTTAGGCGTTTTGCGCTGCTTCGCGATGTACGGGCCAGATATAC
GCGTTGACATTGATTATTGACTAGTTATTAATAGTAATCAATTACGGGGTCATTAGTTCATAGCCCATAT
ATGGAGTTCCGCGTTACATAACTTACGGTAAATGGCCCGCCTGGCTGACCGCCCAACGACCCCCGCCCAT
TGACGTCAATAATGACGTATGTTCCCATAGTAACGCCAATAGGGACTTTCCATTGACGTCAATGGGTGGA
GTATTTACGGTAAACTGCCCACTTGGCAGTACATCAAGTGTATCATATGCCAAGTACGCCCCCTATTGAC
GTCAATGACGGTAAATGGCCCGCCTGGCATTATGCCCAGTACATGACCTTATGGGACTTTCCTACTTGGC
AGTACATCTACGTATTAGTCATCGCTATTACCATGGTGATGCGGTTTTGGCAGTACATCAATGGGCGTGG
ATAGCGGTTTGACTCACGGGGATTTCCAAGTCTCCACCCCATTGACGTCAATGGGAGTTTGTTTTGGCAC
CAAAATCAACGGGACTTTCCAAAATGTCGTAACAACTCCGCCCCATTGACGCAAATGGGCGGTAGGCGTG
TACGGTGGGAGGTCTATATAAGCAGAGCTGGTTTAGTGAACCGTCAGATCCGCTAGAGATCCGCGGCCGC
TAATACGACTCACTATAGGGAGAGCCGCCACCATGAAACGGACAGCCGACGGAAGCGAGTTCGAGTCACC
AAAGAAGAAGCGGAAAGTCGACAAGAAGTACAGCATCGGCCTGGACATCGGCACCAACTCTGTGGGCTGG
GCCGTGATCACCGACGAGTACAAGGTGCCCAGCAAGAAATTCAAGGTGCTGGGCAACACCGACCGGCACA
GCATCAAGAAGAACCTGATCGGAGCCCTGCTGTTCGACAGCGGCGAAACAGCCGAGGCCACCCGGCTGAA
GAGAACCGCCAGAAGAAGATACACCAGACGGAAGAACCGGATCTGCTATCTGCAAGAGATCTTCAGCAAC
GAGATGGCCAAGGTGGACGACAGCTTCTTCCGGAGACTGGAAGAGTCCTTCCTGGTGGAAGAGGATAAGA
AGCACGAGCGGCACCCCATCTTCGGCAACATCGTGGACGAGGTGGCCTACCACGAGAAGTACCCCACCAT
CTACCACCTGAGAAAGAAACTGGTGGACAGCACCGACAAGGCCGACCTGCGGCTGATCTATCTGGCCCTG
GCCCACATGATCAAGTTCCGGGGCCACTTCCTGATCGAGGGCGACCTGAACCCCGACAACAGCGACGTGG
ACAAGCTGTTCATCCAGCTGGTGCAGACCTACAACCAGCTGTTCGAGGAAAACCCCATCAACGCCAGCGG
CGTGGACGCCAAGGCCATCCTGTCTGCCAGACTGAGCAAGAGCAGAAAGCTGGAAAATCTGATCGCCCAG
CTGCCCGGCGAGAAGAAGAATGGCCTGTTCGGAAACCTGATTGCCCTGAGCCTGGGCCTGACCCCCAACT
TCAAGAGCAACTTCGACCTGGCCGAGGATGCCAAACTGCAGCTGAGCAAGGACACCTACGACGACGACCT
GGACAACCTGCTGGCCCAGATCGGCGACCAGTACGCCGACCTGTTTCTGGCCGCCAAGAACCTGTCCGAC
GCCATCCTGCTGAGCGACATCCTGAGAGTGAACACCGAGATCACCAAGGCCCCCCTGAGCGCCTCTATGA
TCAAGAGATACGACGAGCACCACCAGGACCTGACCCTGCTGAAAGCTCTCGTGCGGCAGCAGCTGCCTGA
GAAGTACAAAGAGATTTTCTTCGACCAGAGCAAGAACGGCTACGCCGGCTACATTGACGGCGGAGCCAGC
CAGGAAGAGTTCTACAAGTTCATCAAGCCCATCCTGGAAAAGATGGACGGCACCGAGGAACTGCTCGTGA
AGCTGAAGAGAGAGGACCTGCTGCGGAAGCAGCGGACCTTCGACAACGGCAGCATCCCCCACCAGATCCA
CCTGGGAGAGCTGCACGCCATTCTGCGGCGGCAGGAAGATTTTTACCCATTCCTGAAGGACAACCGGGAA
AAGATCGAGAAGATCCTGACCTTCCGCATCCCCTACTACGTGGGCCCTCTGGCCAGGGGAAACAGCAGAT
TCGCCTGGATGACCAGAAAGAGCGAGAAGACCATCACCCCCTGGAACTTCGAGGAAGTGGTGGACAAGGG
CGCTTCCGCCCAGAGCTTCATCGAGCGGATGACCAACTTCGATAAGAACCTGCCCAACGAGAAGGTGCTG
CCCAAGCACAGCCTGCTGTACGAGTACTTCACCGTGTATAACGAGCTGACCAAAGTGAAATACGTGACCG
AGGGAATGAGAAAGCCCGCCTTCCTGAGCGGCGAGCAGAAAAAGGCCATCGTGGACCTGCTGTTCAAGAC
CAACCGGAAAGTGACCGTGAAGCAGCTGAAAGAGGACTACTTCAAGAAAATCGAGTGCTTCGACTCCGTG
GAAATCTCCGGCGTGGAAGATCGGTTCAACGCCTCCCTGGGCACATACCACGATCTGCTGAAAATTATCA
AGGACAAGGACTTCCTGGACAATGAGGAAAACGAGGACATTCTGGAAGATATCGTGCTGACCCTGACACT
GTTTGAGGACAGAGAGATGGTGGAGGAACGGCTGAAAACCTATGCCCACCTGTTCGACAACAAAGTGATG
AAGCAGCTGAAGCGGTGCAGATACACCGGCTGGGGCAGGCTGAGCCGGAAGCTGATCAACGGCATCCGGG
ACAAGCAGTCCGGCAAGACAATCCTGGATTTCCTGAAGTCCGACGGCTTCGCCAACAGAAACTTCATGCA
GCTGATCCACGACGACAGCCTGACCTTTAAAGAGGACATCCAGAAAGCCCAGGTGTCCGGCCAGGGCGAT
AGCCTGTACGAGCACATTGCCAATCTGGCCGGCAGCCCCGCCATTAAGAAGGGCATCCTGCAGACAGTGA
AGGTGGTGGACGAGCTCGTGAAAGTGATGGGCCGGCACAAGCCCGAGAACATCGTGATCGAAATGGCCAG
AGAGAACCAGACCACCCAGAAGGGACAGAAGAACAGCCGCGAGAGAATGAAGCGGATCGAAGAGGGCATC
AAAGAGCTGGGCAGCCAGATCCTGAAAGAACACCCCGTGGAAAACACCCAGCTGCAGAACGAGAAGCTGT
ACCTGTACTACCTGCAGAATGGGCGGGATATGTACGTGGACCAGGAACTGGACATCAACCGGCTGTCCGA
CTACGATGTGGACGCTATCGTGCCTCAGAGCTTTCTGAAGGACGACTCCATCGACAACAAGGTGCTGACC
AGAAGCGACAAGAACCGGGGCAAGAGCGACAACGTGCCCTCCGAAGAGGTCGTGAAGAAGATGAAGAACT
ACTGGCGGCAGCTGCTGAACGCCAAGCTGATTACCCAGAGAAAGTTCGACAATCTGACCAAGGCCGAGAG
AGGCGGCCTGAGCGAACTGGATAAGGCCGGCTTCATCAAGAGACAGCTGGTGGAAACCCGGCAGATCACA
AAGCACGTGGCACAGATCCTGGACTCCCGGATGAACACTAAGTACGACGAGAATGACAAGCTGATCCGGG
AAGTGAAAGTGATCACCCTGAAGTCCAAGCTGGTGTCCGATTTCCGGAAGGATTTCCAGTTTTACAAAGT
GCGCGAGATCAACAACTACCACCACGCCCACGACGCCTACCTGAACGCCGTCGTGGGAACCGCCCTGATC
AAAAAGTACCCTAAGCTGGAAAGCGAGTTCGTGTACGGCGACTACAAGGTGTACGACGTGCGGAAGATGA
TCGCCAAGAGCGAGCAGGAAATCGGCAAGGCTACCGCCAAGTACTTCTTCTACAGCAACATCATGAACTT
TTTCAAGACCGAGATTACCCTGGCCAACGGCGAGATCCGGAAGCGGCCTCTGATCGAGACAAACGGCGAA
ACCGGGGAGATCGTGTGGGATAAGGGCCGGGATTTTGCCACCGTGCGGAAAGTGCTGAGCATGCCCCAAG
TGAATATCGTGAAAAAGACCGAGGTGCAGACAGGCGGCTTCAGCAAAGAGTCTATCCTGCCCAAGAGGAA
CAGCGATAAGCTGATCGCCAGAAAGAAGGACTGGGACCCTAAGAAGTACGGCGGCTTCGACAGCCCCACC
GTGGCCTATTCTGTGCTGGTGGTGGCCAAAGTGGAAAAGGGCAAGTCCAAGAAACTGAAGAGTGTGAAAG
AGCTGCTGGGGATCACCATCATGGAAAGAAGCAGCTTCGAGAAGAATCCCATCGACTTTCTGGAAGCCAA
GGGCTACAAAGAAGTGAAAAAGGACCTGATCATCAAGCTGCCTAAGTACTCCCTGTTCGAGCTGGAAAAC
GGCCGGAAGAGAATGCTGGCCTCTGCCGGCGAACTGCAGAAGGGAAACGAACTGGCCCTGCCCTCCAAAT
ATGTGAACTTCCTGTACCTGGCCAGCCACTATGAGAAGCTGAAGGGCTCCCCCGAGGATAATGAGCAGAA
ACAGCTGTTTGTGGAACAGCACAAGCACTACCTGGACGAGATCATCGAGCAGATCAGCGAGTTCTCCAAG
AGAGTGATCCTGGCCGACGCTAATCTGGACAAAGTGCTGTCCGCCTACAACAAGCACCGGGATAAGCCCA
TCAGAGAGCAGGCCGAGAATATCATCCACCTGTTTACCCTGACCAATCTGGGAGCCCCTGCCGCCTTCAA
GTACTTTGACACCACCATCGACCGGAAGAGGTACACCAGCACCAAAGAGGTGCTGGACGCCACCCTGATC
CACCAGAGCATCACCGGCCTGTACGAGACACGGATCGACCTGTCTCAGCTGGGAGGTGACTCCGGCGGAA
GCTCTGGTGGCAGCAAGCGGACCGCCGACGGCTCTGAATTCGAGAGCCCTAAGAAGAAAAGAAAGGTGAG
CGGAGGCTCTAGCGGCGGAAGCACCCTGAACATTGAAGACGAGTATAGACTGCATGAAACAAGCAAGGAA
CCCGACGTGTCCCTGGGCTCCACCTGGCTGTCCGACTTTCCCCAGGCCTGGGCCGAGACAGGAGGAATGG
GCCTGGCCGTGCGGCAGGCACCCCTGATCATCCCTCTGAAGGCCACCTCTACACCCGTGAGCATCAAGCA
GTACCCTATGTCTCAGGAGGCCAGACTGGGCATCAAGCCTCACATCCAGAGGCTGCTGGACCAGGGCATC
CTGGTGCCATGCCAGAGCCCCTGGAACACACCACTGCTGCCCGTGAAGAAGCCAGGCACCAATGACTATA
GACCCGTGCAGGATCTGAGAGAGGTGAACAAGAGGGTGGAGGATATCCACCCCACCGTGCCCAACCCTTA
CAATCTGCTGTCCGGCCTGCCCCCTTCTCACCAGTGGTATACAGTGCTGGACCTGAAGGATGCCTTCTTT
TGTCTGAGACTGCACCCTACCAGCCAGCCACTGTTCGCCTTTGAGTGGAGGGACCCTGAGATGGGCATCT
CTGGCCAGCTGACCTGGACACGCCTGCCTCAGGGCTTCAAGAATAGCCCAACACTGTTTAACGAGGCCCT
GCACCGCGACCTGGCAGATTTCCGGATCCAGCACCCAGATCTGATCCTGCTGCAGTACGTGGACGATCTG
CTGCTGGCCGCCACCAGCGAGCTGGATTGCCAGCAGGGAACACGCGCCCTGCTGCAGACCCTGGGAAACC
TGGGATATAGGGCATCCGCCAAGAAGGCCCAGATCTGTCAGAAGCAGGTGAAGTACCTGGGCTATCTGCT
GAAGGAGGGCCAGAGATGGCTGACAGAGGCCAGGAAGGAGACAGTGATGGGCCAGCCAACACCCAAGACC
CCAAGACAGCTGAGGGAGTTCCTGGGCAAAGCAGGATTTTGCAGGCTGTTCATCCCAGGATTCGCAGAGA
TGGCAGCACCTCTGTACCCACTGACCAAGCCGGGCACCCTGTTTAATTGGGGCCCTGACCAGCAGAAGGC
CTATCAGGAGATCAAGCAGGCCCTGCTGACAGCACCAGCCCTGGGCCTGCCAGACCTGACCAAGCCTTTC
GAGCTGTTTGTGGATGAGAAGCAGGGCTACGCCAAGGGCGTGCTGACCCAGAAGCTGGGACCATGGAGAC
GGCCCGTGGCCTATCTGTCCAAGAAGCTGGACCCAGTGGCAGCAGGATGGCCACCATGCCTGAGGATGGT
GGCAGCAATCGCCGTGCTGACAAAGGATGCCGGCAAGCTGACCATGGGACAGCCACTGGTCATCCTGGCA
CCACACGCAGTGGAGGCCCTGGTGAAGCAGCCTCCAGATCGCTGGCTGTCTAACGCCCGGATGACACACT
ACCAGGCCCTGCTGCTGGACACCGATCGCGTGCAGTTTGGCCCTGTGGTGGCCCTGAATCCAGCCACCCT
GCTGCCTCTGCCAGAGGAGGGCCTGCAGCACAACTGTCTGGACTCTGGCGGCTCAAAAAGAACCGCCGAC
GGCAGCGAATTCGAGTCTCCCAAGAAGAAGAGGAAAGTCGGCTCTGGCCCTGCCGCTAAGAGAGTGAAGC
TGGACTAACCGGTCATCATCACCATCACCATTGAGTTTAAACCCGCTGATCAGCCTCGACTGTGCCTTCT
AGTTGCCAGCCATCTGTTGTTTGCCCCTCCCCCGTGCCTTCCTTGACCCTGGAAGGTGCCACTCCCACTG
TCCTTTCCTAATAAAATGAGAAAATTGCATCGCATTGTCTGAGTAGGTGTCATTCTATTCTGGGGGGTGG
GGTGGGGCAGGACAGCAAGGGGGAGGATTGGGAAGACAATAGCAGGCATGCTGGGGATGCGGTGGGCTCT
ATGGCTTCTGAGGCGGAAAGAACCAGCTGGGGCTCGATACCGTCGACCTCTAGCTAGAGCTTGGCGTAAT
CATGGTCATAGCTGTTTCCTGTGTGAAATTGTTATCCGCTCACAATTCCACACAACATACGAGCCGGAAG
CATAAAGTGTAAAGCCTAGGGTGCCTAATGAGTGAGCTAACTCACATTAATTGCGTTGCGCTCACTGCCC
GCTTTCCAGTCGGGAAACCTGTCGTGCCAGCTGCATTAATGAATCGGCCAACGCGCGGGGAGAGGCGGTT
TGCGTATTGGGCGCTCTTCCGCTTCCTCGCTCACTGACTCGCTGCGCTCGGTCGTTCGGCTGCGGCGAGC
GGTATCAGCTCACTCAAAGGCGGTAATACGGTTATCCACAGAATCAGGGGATAACGCAGGAAAGAACATG
TGAGCAAAAGGCCAGCAAAAGGCCAGGAACCGTAAAAAGGCCGCGTTGCTGGCGTTTTTCCATAGGCTCC
GCCCCCCTGACGAGCATCACAAAAATCGACGCTCAAGTCAGAGGTGGCGAAACCCGACAGGACTATAAAG
ATACCAGGCGTTTCCCCCTGGAAGCTCCCTCGTGCGCTCTCCTGTTCCGACCCTGCCGCTTACCGGATAC
CTGTCCGCCTTTCTCCCTTCGGGAAGCGTGGCGCTTTCTCATAGCTCACGCTGTAGGTATCTCAGTTCGG
TGTAGGTCGTTCGCTCCAAGCTGGGCTGTGTGCACGAACCCCCCGTTCAGCCCGACCGCTGCGCCTTATC
CGGTAACTATCGTCTTGAGTCCAACCCGGTAAGACACGACTTATCGCCACTGGCAGCAGCCACTGGTAAC
AGGATTAGCAGAGCGAGGTATGTAGGCGGTGCTACAGAGTTCTTGAAGTGGTGGCCTAACTACGGCTACA
CTAGAAGAACAGTATTTGGTATCTGCGCTCTGCTGAAGCCAGTTACCTTCGGAAAAAGAGTTGGTAGCTC
TTGATCCGGCAAACAAACCACCGCTGGTAGCGGTGGTTTTTTTGTTTGCAAGCAGCAGATTACGCGCAGA
AAAAAAGGATCTCAA
Features (pLannotate 1.2.2; 16 found; start..end, strand, type, name):
    171..1031    -  CDS            AmpR: β-lactamase; bla; confers resistance to ampicillin, carbenicillin, and related antibiotics
   1032..1136    -  promoter       AmpR promoter: bla
   1207..1251    -  misc_feature   bom (fragment): basis of mobility region from pBR322
   1406..1785    +  enhancer       CMV enhancer: human cytomegalovirus immediate early enhancer
   1786..1989    +  promoter       CMV promoter: human cytomegalovirus (CMV) immediate early promoter
   2031..2049    +  promoter       T7 promoter: promoter for bacteriophage T7 RNA polymerase
   2120..6221    +  CDS            dCas9 (fragment): catalytically dead mutant of the Cas9 endonuclease from the Streptococcus pyogenes Type II CRISPR/Cas system RNA-guided DNA-binding protein that lacks endonuclease activity due to the D10A mutation in the RuvC catalytic domain and the N863A mutation in the HNH catalytic domain
   6323..7813    +  CDS            gag-pol (fragment): POL_MLVMS - Experimental evidence at protein level: Swiss-Prot protein existence level 1. [Integrase]: Catalyzes viral DNA integration into the host chromosome, by performing a series of DNA cutting and joining reactions. This enzyme activity takes place after virion entry into a cell and reverse transcription of the RNA genome in dsDNA. The first step in the integration process is 3' processing. This step requires a complex comprising the viral genome, matrix protein and integrase. This complex is called the pre-integration complex (PIC). The integrase protein removes 2 nucleotides from each
   7970..8194    +  polyA_signal   bGH poly(A) signal: bovine growth hormone polyadenylation signal
   8198..8219    +  promoter       SV40 promoter (fragment): SV40 enhancer and early promoter
   8224..8240    +  misc_feature   MCS (fragment): pBluescript multiple cloning site
   8289..8305    -  protein_bind   lac operator: The lac repressor binds to the lac operator to inhibit transcription in E. coli. This inhibition can be relieved by adding lactose or isopropyl-β-D-thiogalactopyranoside (IPTG). lac repressor encoded by lacI
   8313..8343    -  promoter       lac promoter: promoter for the E. coli lac operon
   8358..8379    -  protein_bind   CAP binding site: CAP binding activates transcription in the presence of cAMP. E. coli catabolite activator protein
   8392..8484    -  CDS            lacI (fragment): lac repressor; lacI; The lac repressor binds to the lac operator to inhibit transcription in E. coli. This inhibition can be relieved by adding lactose or isopropyl-β-D-thiogalactopyranoside (IPTG).
   8667..9255    -  rep_origin     ori: high-copy-number ColE1/pMB1/pBR322/pUC origin of replication
