[The description below was written by a language model from this plasmid's Addgene catalogue record and pLannotate feature annotations shown in this document.]
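Description:
pCMV-PE6g is a 9,255 nt mammalian expression plasmid on a pCMV backbone that encodes the PE6g prime editor. It is propagated in E. coli as a high-copy plasmid through a ColE1/pUC-type origin and is selected with ampicillin via the β-lactamase gene and its native promoter. Short remnants of a lac promoter/operator region, a lacI fragment, a bom fragment, an SV40 promoter fragment and a multiple cloning site are also annotated; these appear to be backbone leftovers rather than functional parts of the design.

The payload is a synthetic fusion of about 5.9 kb, driven by the human cytomegalovirus immediate-early enhancer and promoter and terminated by the bovine growth hormone polyadenylation signal. A T7 promoter sits between the CMV promoter and the coding region, and also serves as a sequencing primer site. The fusion joins a Streptococcus pyogenes Cas9 carrying H840A, which inactivates the HNH domain to give a nickase, plus the recorded substitutions E471K, H99R, I632V, H721Y, R654C and D645N, to a Moloney murine leukemia virus reverse transcriptase. The alternative name indicates that this is a variant lacking the RNase H domain. The automated annotation labels these two regions as a "dCas9 fragment" and a "gag-pol fragment"; these are nearest-match labels, and the catalogue entry defines the actual proteins. An SV40 bipartite nuclear localization signal is at the N terminus, and an SV40 bipartite NLS plus a c-Myc NLS are at the C terminus.

The plasmid is used to express PE6g in mammalian cells for prime editing, in which the nickase cuts one strand and the reverse transcriptase copies an edit from a prime editing guide RNA. No guide RNA cassette is annotated here, so the guide must be supplied separately.
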