Addgene plasmid #207857: pCMV-PE6g
Purpose: Mammalian expression of PE6g prime editor
Depositing lab: David Liu. Depositing organization: Broad Institute. Publication: Phage-assisted evolution and protein engineering yield compact, efficient prime editors. Doman JL, Pandey S, Neugebauer ME, An M, Davis JR, Randolph PB, McElroy A, Gao XD, Raguram A, Richter MF, Everette KA, Banskota S, Tian K, Tao YA, Tolar J, Osborn MJ, Liu DR. Cell. 2023 Aug 31;186(18):3983-4002.e26. doi: 10.1016/j.cell.2023.07.039. PubMed 37657419.
Backbone
  Vector backbone: pCMV
  Vector type: Mammalian Expression
Growth in bacteria
  Bacterial resistance: Ampicillin, 100 μg/mL
  Growth temperature: 37°C
  Growth strain: NEB Stable
  Copy number: High Copy
Gene/Insert
  Gene/Insert name: PE6g (alt name: Cas9(H840A, E471K, H99R, I632V, H721Y, R654C, D645N)-M-MLVRTDRNAseHrt)
  Species: Synthetic
  Insert size (bp): 5856
  Mutation: Cas9(H840A, E471K, H99R, I632V, H721Y, R654C, D645N)
  Tag / fusion protein: SV40 bpNLS (N terminal on insert); SV40 bpNLS, c-Myc NLS (C terminal on insert)
  Cloning method: Gibson Cloning
  Sequencing primers: 5′ T7-forward; 3′ BGH-reverse
Terms and licenses: Academic/Nonprofit Terms; Industry Terms: Not Available to Industry
How to cite: pCMV-PE6g was a gift from David Liu (Addgene plasmid # 207857 ; http://n2t.net/addgene:207857 ; RRID:Addgene_207857)
